Addgene plasmid #148129: pcDNA3.1-MS2-HA-HsPTB1_Z
Purpose: Mammalian Expression of HsPTB1
Depositing lab: Elisa Izaurralde. Depositing organization: Max Planck Institute for Developmental Biology.
Backbone
  Vector backbone: Unknown
  Vector type: Mammalian Expression
Growth in bacteria
  Bacterial resistance: Ampicillin, 100 μg/mL
  Growth temperature: 37°C
  Growth strain: DH5alpha
  Copy number: High Copy
Gene/Insert
  Gene/Insert name: HsPTB1
  Species: H. sapiens (human)
  Mutation: 4 silent mutations compared to transcript variant 1 given by NCBI:NM_002819.4 or isoform3 given by Uniprot.: P26599-3
  Cloning method: Unknown
Terms and licenses: Academic/Nonprofit Terms; Industry Terms: Not Available to Industry
Depositor comments: Plasmids from this collection were made available to the research community and donated after the lab closed. Please note that the sequence provided by the depositing laboratory may be theoretical/predicted or based on Sanger sequencing results. There may be discrepancies between sequencing results obtained by Addgene and the depositor sequence. If an Addgene verified sequence is not available, please contact before placing your order to request that our lab fully sequence the plasmid.
How to cite: pcDNA3.1-MS2-HA-HsPTB1_Z was a gift from Elisa Izaurralde (Addgene plasmid # 148129 ; http://n2t.net/addgene:148129 ; RRID:Addgene_148129)
