[The description below was written by a language model from this plasmid's Addgene catalogue record and pLannotate feature annotations shown in this document.]
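Description:
pcDNA3.1-MS2-HA-HsPTB1_Z is a 7,530 nt mammalian expression plasmid encoding human polypyrimidine tract-binding protein 1 (PTB1/PTBP1) fused at its N-terminus to the bacteriophage MS2 coat protein and an HA epitope. The catalogue lists the backbone as unknown, but the name and the annotated features are consistent with a pcDNA3.1-type vector. It replicates in E. coli at high copy from a ColE1/pUC-type origin and is selected with ampicillin through the β-lactamase gene. An f1 origin is also present. For selection in mammalian cells, an SV40 early promoter drives a neomycin phosphotransferase gene followed by an SV40 polyadenylation signal.

The fusion open reading frame is transcribed from the human CMV immediate early enhancer and promoter and terminated by the bovine growth hormone polyadenylation signal. A T7 promoter lies upstream of the insert and a reverse-oriented SP6 promoter lies downstream. The order of the coding segments is MS2 coat protein, a short HA segment (annotated as a fragment of a 3xHA tag), then the PTB1 coding sequence. The annotation software matched the insert to the rat Ptbp1 protein entry, but the catalogue gives the species as human, with four silent mutations relative to transcript variant 1 (isoform 3). A few very short hits, such as the truncated HIV-1 LTR fragment and the ble and lacI fragments, are probably incidental matches to backbone sequence rather than functional elements.

The MS2 coat protein binds a specific RNA stem-loop, so fusions like this one are generally used to tether a protein to reporter transcripts carrying MS2 binding sites, while the HA tag allows detection. The record itself states only that the purpose is mammalian expression of HsPTB1. The sequence is depositor-supplied and may be theoretical.
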