Features (pLannotate 1.2.2; 23 found; start..end, strand, type, name):
     28..80      -  misc_feature   bom (fragment): basis of mobility region from pBR322
    235..614     +  enhancer       CMV enhancer: human cytomegalovirus immediate early enhancer
    615..818     +  promoter       CMV promoter: human cytomegalovirus (CMV) immediate early promoter
    814..847     +  LTR            5' LTR (truncated) (fragment): truncated 5' long terminal repeat (LTR) from HIV-1
    863..881     +  promoter       T7 promoter: promoter for bacteriophage T7 RNA polymerase
    904..1290    +  CDS            MS2: bacteriophage MS2 coat protein binds to a specific stem-loop structure in the viral RNA (Peabody, 1993)
   1333..1359    +  CDS            3xHA (fragment): three tandem HA epitope tags
   1378..3048    +  CDS            Ptbp1: PTBP1_RAT - Also known as Ptb, Pybp, Tbfii. Experimental evidence at protein level: Swiss-Prot protein existence level 1. Plays a role in pre-mRNA splicing and in the regulation of alternative splicing events. Activates exon skipping of its own pre- mRNA during muscle cell differentiation. Binds to the polypyrimidine tract of introns. May promote RNA looping when bound to two separate polypyrimidine tracts in the same pre-mRNA. May promote the binding of U2 snRNP to pre-mRNA. Cooperates with RAVER1 to modulate switching between mutually exclusive exons during maturation of the TPM1 pre- mRNA.
   3086..3104    -  promoter       SP6 promoter: promoter for bacteriophage SP6 RNA polymerase
   3130..3354    +  polyA_signal   bGH poly(A) signal: bovine growth hormone polyadenylation signal
   3358..3379    +  promoter       SV40 promoter (fragment): SV40 enhancer and early promoter
   3400..3828    +  rep_origin     f1 ori (sequence partly withheld): f1 bacteriophage origin of replication; arrow indicates direction of (+) strand synthesis
   3842..4171    +  promoter       SV40 promoter: SV40 enhancer and early promoter
   4238..5029    +  CDS            neo: KKA2_KLEPN - Also known as kan, nptII. Experimental evidence at protein level: Swiss-Prot protein existence level 1. Resistance to kanamycin, neomycin, paromomycin, ribostamycin, butirosin and gentamicin B. From Klebsiella pneumoniae.
   5053..5211    +  CDS            ble (fragment): BLE_KLEPN - Experimental evidence at protein level: Swiss-Prot protein existence level 1. Binding protein with a strong affinity to the bleomycin family of antibiotics. Binds to CL990; an antimitotic-antibiotic compound. From Klebsiella pneumoniae.
   5206..5327    +  polyA_signal   SV40 poly(A) signal: SV40 polyadenylation signal
   5400..5416    -  protein_bind   lac operator: The lac repressor binds to the lac operator to inhibit transcription in E. coli. This inhibition can be relieved by adding lactose or isopropyl-β-D-thiogalactopyranoside (IPTG). lac repressor encoded by lacI
   5424..5454    -  promoter       lac promoter: promoter for the E. coli lac operon
   5469..5490    -  protein_bind   CAP binding site: CAP binding activates transcription in the presence of cAMP. E. coli catabolite activator protein
   5503..5595    -  CDS            lacI (fragment): lac repressor; lacI; The lac repressor binds to the lac operator to inhibit transcription in E. coli. This inhibition can be relieved by adding lactose or isopropyl-β-D-thiogalactopyranoside (IPTG).
   5778..6363    -  rep_origin     ori: high-copy-number ColE1/pMB1/pBR322/pUC origin of replication
   6534..7394    -  CDS            AmpR: β-lactamase; bla; confers resistance to ampicillin, carbenicillin, and related antibiotics
   7395..7499    -  promoter       AmpR promoter: bla
>Addgene plasmid #148129 | pcDNA3.1-MS2-HA-HsPTB1_Z | depositor full sequence | sequence record 290577 | Full Sequence
GACGGATCGGGAGATCTCCCGATCCCCTATGGTGCACTCTCAGTACAATCTGCTCTGATGCCGCATAGTT
AAGCCAGTATCTGCTCCCTGCTTGTGTGTTGGAGGTCGCTGAGTAGTGCGCGAGCAAAATTTAAGCTACA
ACAAGGCAAGGCTTGACCGACAATTGCATGAAGAATCTGCTTAGGGTTAGGCGTTTTGCGCTGCTTCGCG
ATGTACGGGCCAGATATACGCGTTGACATTGATTATTGACTAGTTATTAATAGTAATCAATTACGGGGTC
ATTAGTTCATAGCCCATATATGGAGTTCCGCGTTACATAACTTACGGTAAATGGCCCGCCTGGCTGACCG
CCCAACGACCCCCGCCCATTGACGTCAATAATGACGTATGTTCCCATAGTAACGCCAATAGGGACTTTCC
ATTGACGTCAATGGGTGGAGTATTTACGGTAAACTGCCCACTTGGCAGTACATCAAGTGTATCATATGCC
AAGTACGCCCCCTATTGACGTCAATGACGGTAAATGGCCCGCCTGGCATTATGCCCAGTACATGACCTTA
TGGGACTTTCCTACTTGGCAGTACATCTACGTATTAGTCATCGCTATTACCATGGTGATGCGGTTTTGGC
AGTACATCAATGGGCGTGGATAGCGGTTTGACTCACGGGGATTTCCAAGTCTCCACCCCATTGACGTCAA
TGGGAGTTTGTTTTGGCACCAAAATCAACGGGACTTTCCAAAATGTCGTAACAACTCCGCCCCATTGACG
CAAATGGGCGGTAGGCGTGTACGGTGGGAGGTCTATATAAGCAGAGCTCTCTGGCTAACTAGAGAACCCA
CTGCTTACTGGCTTATCGAAATTAATACGACTCACTATAGGGAGACCCAAGCTTGCCACCATGGCTTCTA
ACTTTACTCAGTTCGTTCTCGTCGACAATGGCGGAACTGGCGACGTGACTGTCGCCCCAAGCAACTTCGC
TAACGGGGTCGCTGAATGGATCAGCTCTAACTCGCGATCACAGGCTTACAAAGTAACCTGTAGCGTTCGT
CAGAGCTCTGCGCAGAATCGCAAATACACCATCAAAGTCGAGGTGCCTAAAGTGGCAACCCAGACTGTTG
GTGGTGAAGAGCTTCCTGTAGCCGGATGGAGATCTTACTTAAATATGGAACTAACCATTCCAATTTTCGC
CACGAATTCCGACTGCGAGCTTATTGTTAAGGCAATGCAAGGTCTCCTAAAAGATGGAAACCCGATTCCC
TCGGCCATCGCGGCCAACTCCGGCATCTACGGAGGTGGAGGTGGATCTGGTGGATCTCCTCCACATATGG
CTTACCCATACGATGTTCCAGATTACGCTCCTCCAAAGCTTGGATCCATGGACGGCATTGTCCCAGATAT
AGCCGTTGGTACAAAGCGGGGATCTGACGAGCTTTTCTCTACTTGTGTCACTAACGGACCGTTTATCATG
AGCAGCAACTCGGCTTCTGCAGCAAACGGAAATGACAGCAAGAAGTTCAAAGGTGACAGCCGAAGTGCAG
GCGTCCCCTCTAGAGTGATCCACATCCGGAAGCTCCCCATCGACGTCACGGAGGGGGAAGTCATCTCCCT
GGGGCTGCCCTTTGGGAAGGTCACCAACCTCCTGATGCTGAAGGGGAAAAACCAGGCCTTCATCGAGATG
AACACGGAGGAGGCTGCCAACACCATGGTGAACTACTACACCTCGGTGACCCCTGTGCTGCGCGGCCAGC
CCATCTACATCCAGTTCTCTAACCACAAGGAGCTGAAGACCGACAGCTCTCCCAACCAGGCGCGGGCCCA
GGCGGCCCTGCAGGCGGTGAACTCGGTCCAGTCGGGGAACCTGGCCTTGGCTGCCTCGGCGGCGGCCGTG
GACGCAGGGATGGCGATGGCCGGGCAGAGCCCTGTGCTCAGGATCATCGTGGAGAACCTCTTCTACCCTG
TGACCCTGGATGTGCTGCACCAGATTTTCTCCAAGTTCGGCACAGTGTTGAAGATCATCACCTTCACCAA
GAACAACCAGTTCCAGGCCCTGCTGCAGTATGCGGACCCCGTGAGCGCCCAGCACGCCAAGCTGTCGCTG
GACGGGCAGAACATCTACAACGCCTGCTGCACGCTGCGCATCGACTTTTCCAAGCTCACCAGCCTCAACG
TCAAGTACAACAATGACAAGAGCCGTGACTACACACGCCCAGACCTGCCTTCCGGGGACAGCCAGCCCTC
GCTGGACCAGACCATGGCCGCGGCCTTCGGTGCACCTGGTATAATCTCAGCCTCTCCGTATGCAGGAGCT
GGTTTCCCTCCCACCTTTGCCATTCCTCAAGCTGCAGGCCTTTCCGTTCCGAACGTCCACGGCGCCCTGG
CCCCCCTGGCCATCCCCTCGGCGGCGGCGGCAGCTGCGGCGGCAGGTCGGATCGCCATCCCGGGCCTGGC
GGGGGCAGGAAATTCTGTATTGCTGGTCAGCAACCTCAACCCAGAGAGAGTCACACCCCAAAGCCTCTTT
ATTCTTTTCGGCGTCTACGGTGACGTGCAGCGCGTGAAGATCCTGTTCAATAAGAAGGAGAACGCCCTAG
TGCAGATGGCGGACGGCAACCAGGCCCAGCTGGCCATGAGCCACCTGAACGGGCACAAGCTGCACGGGAA
GCCGATCCGCATCACGCTCTCGAAGCACCAGAACGTGCAGCTGCCCCGCGAGGGCCAGGAGGACCAGGGC
CTGACCAAGGACTACGGCAACTCACCCCTGCACCGCTTCAAGAAGCCGGGCTCCAAGAACTTCCAGAACA
TATTCCCGCCCTCGGCCACTCTGCACCTCTCCAACATCCCGCCCTCAGTCTCCGAGGAGGATCTCAAGGT
CCTGTTTTCCAGCAATGGGGGCGTCGTCAAAGGATTCAAGTTCTTCCAGAAGGACCGCAAGATGGCACTG
ATCCAGATGGGCTCCGTGGAGGAGGCGGTCCAGGCCCTCATTGACCTGCACAACCACGACCTCGGGGAGA
ACCACCACCTGCGGGTCTCCTTCTCCAAGTCCACCATCTAGCTCGAGTCTAGAGCGGCCGCCTAGAGGGC
CCTATTCTATAGTGTCACCTAAATGCTAGAGCTCGCTGATCAGCCTCGACTGTGCCTTCTAGTTGCCAGC
CATCTGTTGTTTGCCCCTCCCCCGTGCCTTCCTTGACCCTGGAAGGTGCCACTCCCACTGTCCTTTCCTA
ATAAAATGAGGAAATTGCATCGCATTGTCTGAGTAGGTGTCATTCTATTCTGGGGGGTGGGGTGGGGCAG
GACAGCAAGGGGGAGGATTGGGAAGACAATAGCAGGCATGCTGGGGATGCGGTGGGCTCTATGGCTTCTG
AGGCGGAAAGAACCAGCTGGGGCTCTAGGGGGTATCCCC
[124 nt withheld, positions 3400-3523]
C
[91 nt withheld, positions 3525-3615]
A
[49 nt withheld, positions 3617-3665]
CCTTTGACGTTGGAGTCCACGTTCTTT
[37 nt withheld, positions 3693-3729]
ACCCTATCTCGGTCTATTCTTTTGATTTATAAGGGATTTTGCCGATTTCGGCCTATTGGTTAAAAAATGA
GCTGATTTAACAAAAATTTAACGCGAATTAATTCTGTGGAATGTGTGTCAGTTAGGGTGTGGAAAGTCCC
CAGGCTCCCCAGCAGGCAGAAGTATGCAAAGCATGCATCTCAATTAGTCAGCAACCAGGTGTGGAAAGTC
CCCAGGCTCCCCAGCAGGCAGAAGTATGCAAAGCATGCATCTCAATTAGTCAGCAACCATAGTCCCGCCC
CTAACTCCGCCCATCCCGCCCCTAACTCCGCCCAGTTCCGCCCATTCTCCGCCCCATGGCTGACTAATTT
TTTTTATTTATGCAGAGGCCGAGGCCGCCTCTGCCTCTGAGCTATTCCAGAAGTAGTGAGGAGGCTTTTT
TGGAGGCCTAGGCTTTTGCAAAAAGCTCCCGGGAGCTTGTATATCCATTTTCGGATCTGATCAAGAGACA
GGATGAGGATCGTTTCGCATGATTGAACAAGATGGATTGCACGCAGGTTCTCCGGCCGCTTGGGTGGAGA
GGCTATTCGGCTATGACTGGGCACAACAGACAATCGGCTGCTCTGATGCCGCCGTGTTCCGGCTGTCAGC
GCAGGGGCGCCCGGTTCTTTTTGTCAAGACCGACCTGTCCGGTGCCCTGAATGAACTGCAGGACGAGGCA
GCGCGGCTATCGTGGCTGGCCACGACGGGCGTTCCTTGCGCAGCTGTGCTCGACGTTGTCACTGAAGCGG
GAAGGGACTGGCTGCTATTGGGCGAAGTGCCGGGGCAGGATCTCCTGTCATCTCACCTTGCTCCTGCCGA
GAAAGTATCCATCATGGCTGATGCAATGCGGCGGCTGCATACGCTTGATCCGGCTACCTGCCCATTCGAC
CACCAAGCGAAACATCGCATCGAGCGAGCACGTACTCGGATGGAAGCCGGTCTTGTCGATCAGGATGATC
TGGACGAAGAGCATCAGGGGCTCGCGCCAGCCGAACTGTTCGCCAGGCTCAAGGCGCGCATGCCCGACGG
CGAGGATCTCGTCGTGACCCATGGCGATGCCTGCTTGCCGAATATCATGGTGGAAAATGGCCGCTTTTCT
GGATTCATCGACTGTGGCCGGCTGGGTGTGGCGGACCGCTATCAGGACATAGCGTTGGCTACCCGTGATA
TTGCTGAAGAGCTTGGCGGCGAATGGGCTGACCGCTTCCTCGTGCTTTACGGTATCGCCGCTCCCGATTC
GCAGCGCATCGCCTTCTATCGCCTTCTTGACGAGTTCTTCTGAGCGGGACTCTGGGGTTCGAAATGACCG
ACCAAGCGACGCCCAACCTGCCATCACGAGATTTCGATTCCACCGCCGCCTTCTATGAAAGGTTGGGCTT
CGGAATCGTTTTCCGGGACGCCGGCTGGATGATCCTCCAGCGCGGGGATCTCATGCTGGAGTTCTTCGCC
CACCCCAACTTGTTTATTGCAGCTTATAATGGTTACAAATAAAGCAATAGCATCACAAATTTCACAAATA
AAGCATTTTTTTCACTGCATTCTAGTTGTGGTTTGTCCAAACTCATCAATGTATCTTATCATGTCTGTAT
ACCGTCGACCTCTAGCTAGAGCTTGGCGTAATCATGGTCATAGCTGTTTCCTGTGTGAAATTGTTATCCG
CTCACAATTCCACACAACATACGAGCCGGAAGCATAAAGTGTAAAGCCTGGGGTGCCTAATGAGTGAGCT
AACTCACATTAATTGCGTTGCGCTCACTGCCCGCTTTCCAGTCGGGAAACCTGTCGTGCCAGCTGCATTA
ATGAATCGGCCAACGCGCGGGGAGAGGCGGTTTGCGTATTGGGCGCTCTTCCGCTTCCTCGCTCACTGAC
TCGCTGCGCTCGGTCGTTCGGCTGCGGCGAGCGGTATCAGCTCACTCAAAGGCGGTAATACGGTTATCCA
CAGAATCAGGGGATAACGCAGGAAAGAACATGTGAGCAAAAGGCCAGCAAAAGGCCAGGAACCGTAAAAA
GGCCGCGTTGCTGGCGTTTTTCCATAGGCTCCGCCCCCCTGACGAGCATCACAAAAATCGACGCTCAAGT
CAGAGGTGGCGAAACCCGACAGGACTATAAAGATACCAGGCGTTTCCCCCTGGAAGCTCCCTCGTGCGCT
CTCCTGTTCCGACCCTGCCGCTTACCGGATACCTGTCCGCCTTTCTCCCTTCGGGAAGCGTGGCGCTTTC
TCATAGCTCACGCTGTAGGTATCTCAGTTCGGTGTAGGTCGTTCGCTCCAAGCTGGGCTGTGTGCACGAA
CCCCCCGTTCAGCCCGACCGCTGCGCCTTATCCGGTAACTATCGTCTTGAGTCCAACCCGGTAAGACACG
ACTTATCGCCACTGGCAGCAGCCACTGGTAACAGGATTAGCAGAGCGAGGTATGTAGGCGGTGCTACAGA
GTTCTTGAAGTGGTGGCCTAACTACGGCTACACTAGAAGAACAGTATTTGGTATCTGCGCTCTGCTGAAG
CCAGTTACCTTCGGAAAAAGAGTTGGTAGCTCTTGATCCGGCAAACAAACCACCGCTGGTAGCGGTTTTT
TTGTTTGCAAGCAGCAGATTACGCGCAGAAAAAAAGGATCTCAAGAAGATCCTTTGATCTTTTCTACGGG
GTCTGACGCTCAGTGGAACGAAAACTCACGTTAAGGGATTTTGGTCATGAGATTATCAAAAAGGATCTTC
ACCTAGATCCTTTTAAATTAAAAATGAAGTTTTAAATCAATCTAAAGTATATATGAGTAAACTTGGTCTG
ACAGTTACCAATGCTTAATCAGTGAGGCACCTATCTCAGCGATCTGTCTATTTCGTTCATCCATAGTTGC
CTGACTCCCCGTCGTGTAGATAACTACGATACGGGAGGGCTTACCATCTGGCCCCAGTGCTGCAATGATA
CCGCGAGACCCACGCTCACCGGCTCCAGATTTATCAGCAATAAACCAGCCAGCCGGAAGGGCCGAGCGCA
GAAGTGGTCCTGCAACTTTATCCGCCTCCATCCAGTCTATTAATTGTTGCCGGGAAGCTAGAGTAAGTAG
TTCGCCAGTTAATAGTTTGCGCAACGTTGTTGCCATTGCTACAGGCATCGTGGTGTCACGCTCGTCGTTT
GGTATGGCTTCATTCAGCTCCGGTTCCCAACGATCAAGGCGAGTTACATGATCCCCCATGTTGTGCAAAA
AAGCGGTTAGCTCCTTCGGTCCTCCGATCGTTGTCAGAAGTAAGTTGGCCGCAGTGTTATCACTCATGGT
TATGGCAGCACTGCATAATTCTCTTACTGTCATGCCATCCGTAAGATGCTTTTCTGTGACTGGTGAGTAC
TCAACCAAGTCATTCTGAGAATAGTGTATGCGGCGACCGAGTTGCTCTTGCCCGGCGTCAATACGGGATA
ATACCGCGCCACATAGCAGAACTTTAAAAGTGCTCATCATTGGAAAACGTTCTTCGGGGCGAAAACTCTC
AAGGATCTTACCGCTGTTGAGATCCAGTTCGATGTAACCCACTCGTGCACCCAACTGATCTTCAGCATCT
TTTACTTTCACCAGCGTTTCTGGGTGAGCAAAAACAGGAAGGCAAAATGCCGCAAAAAAGGGAATAAGGG
CGACACGGAAATGTTGAATACTCATACTCTTCCTTTTTCAATATTATTGAAGCATTTATCAGGGTTATTG
TCTCATGAGCGGATACATATTTGAATGTATTTAGAAAAATAAACAAATAGGGGTTCCGCGCACATTTCCC
CGAAAAGTGCCACCTGACGTC
